>Addgene plasmid #132534 | DYNLRB2 | addgene full sequence | sequence record 261176 | Addgene NGS Result
TATACTTTAGATTGATTTAAAACTTCATTTTTAATTTAAAAGGATCTAGGTGAAGATCCTTTTTGATAAT
CTCATGACCAAAATCCCTTAACGTGAGTTTTCGTTCCACTGAGCGTCAGACCCCGTAGAAAAGATCAAAG
GATCTTCTTGAGATCCTTTTTTTCTGCGCGTAATCTGCTGCTTGCAAACAAAAAAACCACCGCTACCAGC
GGTGGTTTGTTTGCCGGATCAAGAGCTACCAACTCTTTTTCCGAAGGTAACTGGCTTCAGCAGAGCGCAG
ATACCAAATACTGTTCTTCTAGTGTAGCCGTAGTTAGGCCACCACTTCAAGAACTCTGTAGCACCGCCTA
CATACCTCGCTCTGCTAATCCTGTTACCAGTGGCTGCTGCCAGTGGCGATAAGTCGTGTCTTACCGGGTT
GGACTCAAGACGATAGTTACCGGATAAGGCGCAGCGGTCGGGCTGAACGGGGGGTTCGTGCACACAGCCC
AGCTTGGAGCGAACGACCTACACCGAACTGAGATACCTACAGCGTGAGCTATGAGAAAGCGCCACGCTTC
CCGAAGGGAGAAAGGCGGACAGGTATCCGGTAAGCGGCAGGGTCGGAACAGGAGAGCGCACGAGGGAGCT
TCCAGGGGGAAACGCCTGGTATCTTTATAGTCCTGTCGGGTTTCGCCACCTCTGACTTGAGCGTCGATTT
TTGTGATGCTCGTCAGGGGGGCGGAGCCTATGGAAAAACGCCAGCAACGCGGCCTTTTTACGGTTCCTGG
CCTTTTGCTGGCCTTTTGCTCACATGTTCTTTCCTGCGTTATCCCCTGATTGACTTGGGTCGCTCTTCCT
GTGGATGCGCAGATGCCCTGCGTAAGCGGGTGTGGGCGGACAATAAAGTCTTAAACTGAACAAAATAGAT
CTAAACTATGACAATAAAGTCTTAAACTAGACAGAATAGTTGTAAACTGAAATCAGTCCAGTTATGCTGT
GAAAAAGCATACTGGACTTTTGTTATGGCTAAAGCAAACTCTTCATTTTCTGAAGTGCAAATTGCCCGTC
GTATTAAAGAGGGGCGTGGCCAAGGGCATGTAAAGACTATATTCGCGGCGTTGTGACAATTTACCGAACA
ACTCCGCGGCCGGGAAGCCGATCTCGGCTTGAACGAATTGTTAGGTGGCGGTACTTGGGTCGATATCAAA
GTGCATCACTTCTTCCCGTATGCCCAACTTTGTATAGAGAGCCACTGCGGGATCGTCACCGTAATCTGCT
TGCACGTAGATCACATAAGCACCAAGCGCGTTGGCCTCATGCTTGAGGAGATTGATGAGCGCGGTGGCAA
TGCCCTGCCTCCGGTGCTCGCCGGAGACTGCGAGATCATAGATATAGATCTCACTACGCGGCTGCTCAAA
CTTGGGCAGAACGTAAGCCGCGAGAGCGCCAACAACCGCTTCTTGGTCGAAGGCAGCAAGCGCGATGAAT
GTCTTACTACGGAGCAAGTTCCCGAGGTAATCGGAGTCCGGCTGATGTTGGGAGTAGGTGGCTACGTCTC
CGAACTCACGACCGAAAAGATCAAGAGCAGCCCGCATGGATTTGACTTGGTCAGGGCCGAGCCTACATGT
GCGAATGATGCCCATACTTGAGCCACCTAACTTTGTTTTAGGGCGACTGCCCTGCTGCGTAACATCGTTG
CTGCTGCGTAACATCGTTGCTGCTCCATAACATCAAACATCGACCCACGGCGTAACGCGCTTGCTGCTTG
GATGCCCGAGGCATAGACTGTACAAAAAAACAGTCATAACAAGCCATGAAAACCGCCACTGCGCCGTTAC
CACCGCTGCGTTCGGTCAAGGTTCTGGACCAGTTGCGTGAGCGCATACGCTACTTGCATTACAGTTTACG
AACCGAACAGGCTTATGTCAACTGGGTTCGTGCCTTCATCCGTTTCCACGGTGTGCGTCACCCGGCAACC
TTGGGCAGCAGCGAAGTCGCCATAACTTCGTATAGCATACATTATACGAAGTTATCTGTAACTATAACGG
TCCTAAGGTAGCGACGTTTAAACATCCACCATTTGGAAGTAGCTGTTTGATTCCTACAGCCTACGCCTGC
AGGAGATAGTGACTGGCTTTCCCGTATCCAAGTATGGAGATAATTAAAATGATAACCATCTCGCAAATAA
ATAAGTATTTTACTGTTTTCGTAACAGTTTTGTAATAAAAAAACCTATAAATATTCCGGATTATTCATAC
CGTCCCACCATCGGGCGCGGATCCTCAACATGGCAGAGGTTGAGGAGACATTGAAACGCATCCAATCACA
TAAAGGTGTTATTGGCACAATGGTGGTGAACGCAGAGGGAATCCCAATTAGAACCACCCTGGACAACTCC
ACAACCGTGCAGTATGCTGGCTTGTTGCACCATTTGACCATGAAAGCTAAGAGCACAGTCAGGGACATTG
ATCCTCAGAATGACCTGACTTTCCTGAGGATCAGATCTAAGAAACATGAGATCATGGTGGCACCAGACAA
GGAATACCTGCTGATCGTCATCCAGAACCCTTGCGAATGACTAGAGCCTGCAGTCTCGACAAGCTTGTCG
AGAAGTACTAGAGGATCATAATCAGCCATACCACATTTGTAGAGGTTTTACTTGCTTTAAAAAACCTCCC
ACACCTCCCCCTGAACCTGAAACATAAAATGAATGCAATTGTTGTTGTTAACTTGTTTATTGCAGCTTAT
AATGGTTACAAATAAAGCAATAGCATCACAAATTTCACAAATAAAGCATTTTTTTCACTGCATTCTAGTT
GTGGTTTGTCCAAACTCATCAATGTATCTTATCATGTCTGGAAACATCCACCATTTAAATGGAGTTAGGT
TTAAACGGATCTGATCACTGCTTGAGCCTAGAAGATCCGGCTGCTAACAAAGCCCGAAAGGAAGCTGAGT
TGGCTGCTGCCACCGCTGAGCAATAACTATCATAACCCCTAGGGTATACCCATCTAATTGGAACCAGATA
AGTGAAATCTAGTTCCAAACTATTTTGTCATTTTTAATTTTCGTATTAGCTTACGACGCTACACCCAGTT
CCCATCTATTTTGTCACTCTTCCCTAAATAATCCTTAAAAACTCCATTTCCACCCCTCCCAGTTCCCAAC
TATTTTGTCCGCCCACAACCGGTTGACTTGGGTCAACTGTCAGACCAAGTTTACTCATA
Features (pLannotate 1.2.2; 11 found; start..end, strand, type, name):
    148..736     +  rep_origin     ori: high-copy-number ColE1/pMB1/pBR322/pUC origin of replication
    871..1094    -  mobile_element Tn7R: mini-Tn7 element (right end of the Tn7 transposon) Tn7
   1161..1694    -  CDS            GmR: gentamycin acetyltransferase; aacC1; confers resistance to gentamycin
   1883..1911    -  promoter       Pc promoter: intI1 (promoter lies within the coding sequence); class 1 integron promoter
   1982..2015    +  protein_bind   loxP: Cre-mediated recombination occurs in the 8-bp core sequence (GCATACAT). Cre recombinase
   2134..2222    +  promoter       polyhedrin promoter: polh from Autographa californica; promoter for the baculovirus polyhedrin gene
   2270..2557    +  CDS            DYNLRB2: DLRB2_HUMAN - Also known as DNCL2B, DNLC2B, ROBLD2. Experimental evidence at protein level: Swiss-Prot protein existence level 1. Acts as one of several non-catalytic accessory components of the cytoplasmic dynein 1 complex that are thought to be involved in linking dynein to cargos and to adapter proteins that regulate dynein function. Cytoplasmic dynein 1 acts as a motor for the intracellular retrograde motility of vesicles and organelles along microtubules. From Homo sapiens (Human).
   2604..2687    +  CDS            large T antigen (fragment): large T antigen from SV40 (simian virus 40)
   2710..2831    +  polyA_signal   SV40 poly(A) signal: SV40 polyadenylation signal
   2910..2959    +  CDS            SET1 (fragment): solubility-enhancement tag derived from T7 phage gene 10B
   3002..3167    -  mobile_element Tn7L: mini-Tn7 element (left end of the Tn7 transposon) Tn7
