[The description below was written by a language model from this plasmid's Addgene catalogue record and pLannotate feature annotations shown in this document.]
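Description:
DYNLRB2 is an insect-cell expression plasmid built on the pACEBac1 backbone, a small baculovirus transfer (acceptor) vector of the MultiBac type. It carries the human dynein light chain roadblock-type 2 gene (also called Roadblock 2, Rbl-2 or RB-2) as a synthetic coding sequence of about 285 bp, codon optimised for expression in Sf9 cells, giving a total plasmid size of roughly 3.2 kb. In bacteria the plasmid replicates from a high-copy ColE1/pUC-type origin and is selected with gentamicin, through the aacC1 gentamicin acetyltransferase gene driven by the class 1 integron Pc promoter.

The expression cassette places the DYNLRB2 open reading frame downstream of the polyhedrin promoter from Autographa californica nucleopolyhedrovirus, a very strong late baculoviral promoter, and upstream of an SV40 polyadenylation signal. The short annotated large T antigen and SET1 fragments appear to be incidental matches within the terminator and backbone regions rather than functional parts, and no affinity tag on the insert is annotated or recorded. The gentamicin marker, a loxP site and the expression cassette all lie between the Tn7R and Tn7L ends, so this segment can be moved by Tn7 transposition into a baculovirus bacmid to generate recombinant virus. The loxP site allows Cre-mediated fusion with compatible donor plasmids, which is how multi-gene constructs for co-expressing protein complexes are assembled in this system. According to the record, the plasmid was made for work on the structure of the human dynein-2 complex and its assembly with intraflagellar transport trains, where the roadblock light chain is one of the accessory subunits. The record refers to the associated publication for the detailed cloning strategy.
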