Addgene plasmid #132534: DYNLRB2
Purpose: Human Rbl-2, codon optimised for Sf9 expression.
Depositing lab: Andrew Carter. Depositing organization: MRC Laboratory of Molecular Biology. Publication: Structure of the dynein-2 complex and its assembly with intraflagellar transport trains. Toropova K, Zalyte R, Mukhopadhyay AG, Mladenov M, Carter AP, Roberts AJ. Nat Struct Mol Biol. 2019 Aug 26. pii: 10.1038/s41594-019-0286-y. doi: 10.1038/s41594-019-0286-y. PubMed 31451806.
Backbone
  Vector backbone: pACEBac1
  Backbone manufacturer: Geneva Biotech
  Backbone size w/o insert (bp): 2924
  Total vector size (bp): 3209
  Vector type: Insect Expression
Growth in bacteria
  Bacterial resistance: Gentamicin, 10 μg/mL
  Growth temperature: 37°C
  Growth strain: DH5alpha
  Copy number: Unknown
Gene/Insert
  Gene/Insert name: DYNLRB2 (alt names: Roadblock 2; Rbl-2; RB-2)
  Species: H. sapiens (human)
  Insert size (bp): 285
  Mutation: Codon optimised for Sf9 expression
  Entrez Gene: DYNLRB2 (a.k.a. DNCL2B, DNLC2B, ROBLD2)
Resource information
  A portion of this plasmid was derived from a plasmid made by: Cloned from genes synthesised by Epoch, codon optised for insect cell expression.
Terms and licenses: Academic/Nonprofit Terms; Industry Terms: Not Available to Industry
Depositor comments: Cloned by Ruta Zalyte in Andrew Carter's lab. For cloning strategy, please refer to the Methods section of Toropova et al 2019.
How to cite: DYNLRB2 was a gift from Andrew Carter (Addgene plasmid # 132534 ; http://n2t.net/addgene:132534 ; RRID:Addgene_132534)
